>Addgene plasmid #242895 | PB_rtTA_BsmB-XRN2_sgRNA_1 | addgene full sequence | sequence record 484769 | Addgene NGS Result
GAGGGCCTATTTCCCATGATTCCTTCATATTTGCATATACGATACAAGGCTGTTAGAGAGATAATTGGAA
TTAATTTGACTGTAAACACAAAGATATTAGTACAAAATACGTGACGTAGAAAGTAATAATTTCTTGGGTA
GTTTGCAGTTTTAAAATTATGTTTTAAAATGGACTATCATATGCTTATCGTAACTTGAAAGTATTTCGAT
TTCTTGGCTTTATATATCTTGTGGAAAGGACGAAACACCGTGAATCAGCAGCGTTCAAGGGTTTTAGAGC
TAGAAATAGCAAGTTAAAATAAGGCTAGTCCGTTATCAACTTGAAAAAGTGGCACCGAGTCGGTGCTTTT
TTTCCGCATTAACCCACCCAAGATCTGGCCTCCGCGCCGGGTTTTGGCGCCTCCCGCGGGCGCCCCCCTC
CTCACGGCGAGCGCTGCCACGTCAGACGAAGGGCGCAGCGAGCGTCCTGATCCTTCCGCCCGGACGCTCA
GGACAGCGGCCCGCTGCTCATAAGACTCGGCCTTAGAACCCCAGTATCAGCAGAAGGACATTTTAGGACG
GGACTTGGGTGACTCTAGGGCACTGGTTTTCTTTCCAGAGAGCGGAACAGGCGAGGAAAAGTAGTCCCTT
CTCGGCGATTCTGCGGAGGGATCTCCGTGGGGCGGTGAACGCCGATGATTATATAAGGACGCGCCGGGTG
TGGCACAGCTAGTTCCGTCGCAGCCGGGATTTGGGTCGCGGTTCTTGTTTGTGGATCGCTGTGATCGTCA
CTTGGTGAGTAGCGGGCTGCTGGGCTGGCCGGGGCTTTCGTGGCCGCCGGGCCGCTCGGTGGGACGGAAG
CGTGTGGAGAGACCGCCAAGGGCTGTAGTCTGGGTCCGCGAGCAAGGTTGCCCTGAACTGGGGGTTGGGG
GGAGCGCAGCAAAATGGCGGCTGTTCCCGAGTCTTGAATGGAAGACGCTTGTGAGGCGGGCTGTGAGGTC
GTTGAAACAAGGTGGGGGGCATGGTGGGCGGCAAGAACCCAAGGTCTTGAGGCCTTCGCTAATGCGGGAA
AGCTCTTATTCGGGTGAGATGGGCTGGGGCACCATCTGGGGACCCTGACGTGAAGTTTGTCACTGACTGG
AGAACTCGGTTTGTCGTCTGTTGCGGGGGCGGCAGTTATGGCGGTGCCGTTGGGCAGTGCACCCGTACCT
TTGGGAGCGCGCGCCCTCGTCGTGTCGTGACGTCACCCGTTCTGTTGGCTTATAATGCAGGGTGGGGCCA
CCTGCCGGTAGGTGTGCGGTAGGCTTTTCTCCGTCGCAGGACGCAGGGTTCGGGCCTAGGGTAGGCTCTC
CTGAATCGACAGGCGCCGGACCTCTGGTGAGGGGAGGGATAAGTGAGGCGTCAGTTTCTTTGGTCGGTTT
TATGTACCTATCTTCTTAAGTAGCTGAAGCTCCGGTTTTGAACTATGCGCTCGGGGTTGGCGAGTGTGTT
TTGTGAAGTTTTTTAGGCACCTTTTGAAATGTAATCATTTGGGTCAATATGTAATTTTCAGTGTTAGACT
AGTAAATTGTCCGCTAAATTCTGGCCGTTTTTGGCTTTTTTGTTAGACGAAGCTTGGTACCGAGCTCGGA
TCTCCACCCCGTACCGGTCCTGCAGTCGAATTCACCATGTCTAGACTGGACAAGAGCAAAGTCATAAACG
GAGCTCTGGAATTACTCAATGGTGTCGGTATCGAAGGCCTGACGACAAGGAAACTCGCTCAAAAGCTGGG
AGTTGAGCAGCCTACCCTGTACTGGCACGTGAAGAACAAGCGGGCCCTGCTCGATGCCCTGCCAATCGAG
ATGCTGGACAGGCATCATACCCACTTCTGCCCCCTGGAAGGCGAGTCATGGCAAGACTTTCTGCGGAACA
ACGCCAAGTCATACCGCTGTGCTCTCCTCTCACATCGCGACGGGGCTAAAGTGCATCTCGGCACCCGCCC
AACAGAGAAACAGTACGAAACCCTGGAAAATCAGCTCGCGTTCCTGTGTCAGCAAGGCTTCTCCCTGGAG
AACGCACTGTACGCTCTGTCCGCCGTGGGCCACTTTACACTGGGCTGCGTATTGGAGGAACAGGAGCATC
AAGTAGCAAAAGAGGAAAGAGAGACACCTACCACCGATTCTATGCCCCCACTTCTGAGACAAGCAATTGA
GCTGTTCGACCGGCAGGGAGCCGAACCTGCCTTCCTTTTCGGCCTGGAACTAATCATATGTGGCCTGGAG
AAACAGCTAAAGTGCGAAAGCGGCGGGCCGACCGACGCCCTTGACGATTTTGACTTAGACATGCTCCCAG
CCGATGCCCTTGACGACTTTGACCTTGATATGCTGCCTGCTGACGCTCTTGACGATTTTGACCTTGACAT
GCTCCCCGGGTAACTAAGTAAGGATCCGCGGCCGCACTAGAGGAATTCCGCCCCTCTCCCCCCCCCCCCT
AACGTTACTGGCCGAAGCCGCTTGGAATAAGGCCGGTGTGCGTTTGTCTATATGTTATTTTCCACCATAT
TGCCGTCTTTTGGCAATGTGAGGGCCCGGAAACCTGGCCCTGTCTTCTTGACGAGCATTCCTAGGGGTCT
TTCCCCTCTCGCCAAAGGAATGCAAGGTCTGTTGAATGTCGTGAAGGAAGCAGTTCCTCTGGAAGCTTCT
TGAAGACAAACAACGTCTGTAGCGACCCTTTGCAGGCAGCGGAACCCCCCACCTGGCGACAGGTGCCTCT
GCGGCCAAAAGCCACGTGTATAAGATACACCTGCAAAGGCGGCACAACCCCAGTGCCACGTTGTGAGTTG
GATAGTTGTGGAAAGAGTCAAATGGCTCTCCTCAAGCGTATTCAACAAGGGGCTGAAGGATGCCCAGAAG
GTACCCCATTGTATGGGATCTGATCTGGGGCCTCGGTGCACATGCTTTACATGTGTTTAGTCGAGGTTAA
AAAAACGTCTAGGCCCCCCGAACCACGGGGACGTGGTTTTCCTTTGAAAAACACGATGATAAGCTTACCG
GTCCACCATGATTGAACAAGATGGATTGCACGCAGGTTCTCCGGCCGCTTGGGTGGAGAGGCTATTCGGC
TATGACTGGGCACAACAGACAATCGGCTGCTCTGATGCCGCCGTGTTCCGGCTGTCAGCGCAGGGGCGCC
CGGTTCTTTTTGTCAAGACCGACCTGTCCGGTGCCCTGAATGAACTGCAAGACGAGGCAGCGCGGCTATC
GTGGCTGGCCACGACGGGCGTTCCTTGCGCAGCTGTGCTCGACGTTGTCACTGAAGCGGGAAGGGACTGG
CTGCTATTGGGCGAAGTGCCGGGGCAGGATCTCCTGTCATCTCACCTTGCTCCTGCCGAGAAAGTATCCA
TCATGGCTGATGCAATGCGGCGGCTGCATACGCTTGATCCGGCTACCTGCCCATTCGACCACCAAGCGAA
ACATCGCATCGAGCGAGCACGTACTCGGATGGAAGCCGGTCTTGTCGATCAGGATGATCTGGACGAAGAG
CATCAGGGGCTCGCGCCAGCCGAACTGTTCGCCAGGCTCAAGGCGAGCATGCCCGACGGCGAGGATCTCG
TCGTGACCCATGGCGATGCCTGCTTGCCGAATATCATGGTGGAAAATGGCCGCTTTTCTGGATTCATCGA
CTGTGGCCGGCTGGGTGTGGCGGACCGCTATCAGGACATAGCGTTGGCTACCCGTGATATTGCTGAAGAG
CTTGGCGGCGAATGGGCTGACCGCTTCCTCGTGCTTTACGGTATCGCCGCTCCCGATTCGCAGCGCATCG
CCTTCTATCGCCTTCTTGACGAGTTCTTCTGACAATCAACCTCTGGATTACAAAATTTGTGGTTAACTAA
CTAAACTTGTTTATTGCAGCTTATAATGGTTACAAATAAAGCAATAGCATCACAAATTTCACAAATAAAG
CATTTTTTTCACTGCATTCTAGTTGTGGTTTGTCCAAACTCATCAATGTATCTTATCATGTCTGGAATTG
ACTCAAATGATGTCAATTAGTCTATCAGAAGCTCATCTGGTCTCCCTTCCGGGGGACAAGACATCCCTGT
TTAATATTTAAACAGCAGTGTTCCCAAACTGGGTTCTTATATCCCTTGCTCTGGTCAACCAGGTTGCAGG
GTTTCCTGTCCTCACAGGAACGAAGTCCCTAAAGAAACAGTGGCAGCCAGGTTTAGCCCCGGAATTGACT
GGATTCCTTTTTTAGGGCCCATTGGTATGGCTTTTTCCCCGTATCCCCCCAGGTGTCTGCAGGCTCAAAG
AGCAGCGAGAAGCGTTCAGAGGAAAGCGATCCCGTGCCACCTTCCCCGTGCCCGGGCTGTCCCCGCACGC
TGCCGGCTCGGGGATGCGGGGGGAGCGCCGGACCGGAGCGGAGCCCCGGGCGGCTCGCTGCTGCCCCCTA
GCGGGGGAGGGACGTAATTACATCCCTGGGGGCTTTGGGGGGGGGCTGTCCCTGATATCTATAACAAGAA
AATATATATATAATAAGTTATCACGTAAGTAGAACATGAAATAACAATATAATTATCGTATGAGTTAAAT
CTTAAAAGTCACGTAAAAGATAATCATGCGTCATTTTGACTCACGCGGTCGTTATAGTTCAAAATCAGTG
ACACTTACCGCATTGACAAGCACGCCTCACGGGAGCTCCAAGCGGCGACTGAGATGTCCTAAATGCACAG
CGACGGATTCGCGCTATTTAGAAAGAGAGAGCAATATTTCAAGAATGCATGCGTCAATTTTACGCAGACT
ATCTTTCTAGGGTTAATCTAGCTGCATCAGGATCATATCGTCGGGTCTTTTTTCCGGCTCAGTCATCGCC
CAAGCTGGCGCTATCTGGGCATCGGGGAGGAAGAAGCCCGTGCCTTTTCCCGCGAGGTTGAAGCGGCATG
GAAAGAGTTTGCCGAGGATGACTGCTGCTGCATTGACGTTGAGCGAAAACGCACGTTTACCATGATGATT
CGGGAAGGTGTGGCCATGCACGCCTTTAACGGTGAACTGTTCGTTCAGGCCACCTGGGATACCAGTTCGT
CGCGGCTTTTCCGGACACAGTTCCGGATGGTCAGCCCGAAGCGCATCAGCAACCCGAACAATACCGGCGA
CAGCCGGAACTGCCGTGCCGGTGTGCAGATTAATGACAGCGGTGCGGCGCTGGGATATTACGTCAGCGAG
GACGGGTATCCTGGCTGGATGCCGCAGAAATGGACATGGATACCCCGTGAGTTACCCGGCGGGCGCGCTT
GGCGTAATCATGGTCATAGCTGTTTCCTGTGTGAAATTGTTATCCGCTCACAATTCCACACAACATACGA
GCCGGAAGCATAAAGTGTAAAGCCTGGGGTGCCTAATGAGTGAGCTAACTCACATTAATTGCGTTGCGCT
CACTGCCCGCTTTCCAGTCGGGAAACCTGTCGTGCCAGCTGCATTAATGAATCGGCCAACGCGCGGGGAG
AGGCGGTTTGCGTATTGGGCGCTCTTCCGCTTCCTCGCTCACTGACTCGCTGCGCTCGGTCGTTCGGCTG
CGGCGAGCGGTATCAGCTCACTCAAAGGCGGTAATACGGTTATCCACAGAATCAGGGGATAACGCAGGAA
AGAACATGTGAGCAAAAGGCCAGCAAAAGGCCAGGAACCGTAAAAAGGCCGCGTTGCTGGCGTTTTTCCA
TAGGCTCCGCCCCCCTGACGAGCATCACAAAAATCGACGCTCAAGTCAGAGGTGGCGAAACCCGACAGGA
CTATAAAGATACCAGGCGTTTCCCCCTGGAAGCTCCCTCGTGCGCTCTCCTGTTCCGACCCTGCCGCTTA
CCGGATACCTGTCCGCCTTTCTCCCTTCGGGAAGCGTGGCGCTTTCTCATAGCTCACGCTGTAGGTATCT
CAGTTCGGTGTAGGTCGTTCGCTCCAAGCTGGGCTGTGTGCACGAACCCCCCGTTCAGCCCGACCGCTGC
GCCTTATCCGGTAACTATCGTCTTGAGTCCAACCCGGTAAGACACGACTTATCGCCACTGGCAGCAGCCA
CTGGTAACAGGATTAGCAGAGCGAGGTATGTAGGCGGTGCTACAGAGTTCTTGAAGTGGTGGCCTAACTA
CGGCTACACTAGAAGAACAGTATTTGGTATCTGCGCTCTGCTGAAGCCAGTTACCTTCGGAAAAAGAGTT
GGTAGCTCTTGATCCGGCAAACAAACCACCGCTGGTAGCGGTGGTTTTTTTGTTTGCAAGCAGCAGATTA
CGCGCAGAAAAAAAGGATCTCAAGAAGATCCTTTGATCTTTTCTACGGGGTCTGACGCTCAGTGGAACGA
AAACTCACGTTAAGGGATTTTGGTCATGAGATTATCAAAAAGGATCTTCACCTAGATCCTTTTAAATTAA
AAATGAAGTTTTAAATCAATCTAAAGTATATATGAGTAAACTTGGTCTGACAGTTACCAATGCTTAATCA
GTGAGGCACCTATCTCAGCGATCTGTCTATTTCGTTCATCCATAGTTGCCTGACTCCCCGTCGTGTAGAT
AACTACGATACGGGAGGGCTTACCATCTGGCCCCAGTGCTGCAATGATACCGCGAGACCCACGCTCACCG
GCTCCAGATTTATCAGCAATAAACCAGCCAGCCGGAAGGGCCGAGCGCAGAAGTGGTCCTGCAACTTTAT
CCGCCTCCATCCAGTCTATTAATTGTTGCCGGGAAGCTAGAGTAAGTAGTTCGCCAGTTAATAGTTTGCG
CAACGTTGTTGCCATTGCTACAGGCATCGTGGTGTCACGCTCGTCGTTTGGTATGGCTTCATTCAGCTCC
GGTTCCCAACGATCAAGGCGAGTTACATGATCCCCCATGTTGTGCAAAAAAGCGGTTAGCTCCTTCGGTC
CTCCGATCGTTGTCAGAAGTAAGTTGGCCGCAGTGTTATCACTCATGGTTATGGCAGCACTGCATAATTC
TCTTACTGTCATGCCATCCGTAAGATGCTTTTCTGTGACTGGTGAGTACTCAACCAAGTCATTCTGAGAA
TAGTGTATGCGGCGACCGAGTTGCTCTTGCCCGGCGTCAATACGGGATAATACCGCGCCACATAGCAGAA
CTTTAAAAGTGCTCATCATTGGAAAACGTTCTTCGGGGCGAAAACTCTCAAGGATCTTACCGCTGTTGAG
ATCCAGTTCGATGTAACCCACTCGTGCACCCAACTGATCTTCAGCATCTTTTACTTTCACCAGCGTTTCT
GGGTGAGCAAAAACAGGAAGGCAAAATGCCGCAAAAAAGGGAATAAGGGCGACACGGAAATGTTGAATAC
TCATACTCTTCCTTTTTCAATATTATTGAAGCATTTATCAGGGTTATTGTCTCATGAGCGGATACATATT
TGAATGTATTTAGAAAAATAAACAAATAGGGGTTCCGCGCACATTTCCCCGAAAAGTGCCACCTAAATTG
TAAGCGTTAATATTTTGTTAAAATTCGCGTTAAATTTTTGTTAAATCAGCTCATTTTTTAACCAATAGGC
CGAAATCGGCAAAATCCCTTATAAATCAAAAGAATAGACCGAGATAGGGT
[37 nt withheld, positions 7541-7577]
AAAGAACGTGGACTCCAACGTCAAAGG
[49 nt withheld, positions 7605-7653]
T
[91 nt withheld, positions 7655-7745]
G
[124 nt withheld, positions 7747-7870]
CCCATTCGCCATTCAGGCTGCGCAACTGTTGGGAAGGGCGATCGGTGCGGGCCTCTTCGCTATTACGCCA
GCTGGCGAAAGGGGGATGTGCTGCAAGGCGATTAAGTTGGGTAACGCCAGGGTTTTCCCAGTCACGACGT
TGTAAAACGACGGCCAGTGAGCGCGCCTCGTTCATTCACGTTTTTGAACCCGTGGAGGACGGGCAGACTC
GCGGTGCAAATGTGTTTTACAGCGTGATGGAGCAGATGAAGATGCTCGACACGCTGCAGAACACGCAGCT
AGATTAACCCTAGAAAGATAATCATATTGTGACGTACGTTAAAGATAATCATGTGTAAAATTGACGCATG
TGTTTTATCGGTCTGTATATCGAGGTTTATTTATTAATTTGAATAGATATTAAGTTTTATTATATTTACA
CTTACATACTAATAATAAATTCAACAAACAATTTATTTATGTTTATTTATTTATTAAAAAAAACAAAAAC
TCAAAATTTCTTCTATAAAGTAACAAAACTTTTATGAGGGACAGCCCCCCCCCAAAGCCCCCAGGGATGT
AATTACGTCCCTCCCCCGCTAGGGGGCAGCAGCGAGCCGCCCGGGGCTCCGCTCCGGTCCGGCGCTCCCC
CCGCATCCCCGAGCCGGCAGCGTGCGGGGACAGCCCGGGCACGGGGAAGGTGGCACGGGATCGCTTTCCT
CTGAACGCTTCTCGCTGCTCTTTGAGCCTGCAGACACCTGGGGGGATACGGGGAAAAGGCCTCCACGGCC
CCATAAAGATGGTTAAT
Features (pLannotate 1.2.2; 21 found; start..end, strand, type, name):
      1..241     +  promoter       U6 promoter: RNA polymerase III promoter for human U6 snRNA
    271..346     +  misc_RNA       gRNA scaffold: guide RNA scaffold for the Streptococcus pyogenes CRISPR/Cas9 system
    377..1588    +  promoter       UbC promoter: human ubiquitin C promoter
   1647..2344    +  CDS            rtTA3 (fragment): reverse tetracycline transactivator 3 activates expression from Tet-responsive promoters in the presence of doxycycline
   2274..2384    +  CDS            VP48: 3 tandem repeats of the minimal activation domain of herpes simplex virus VP16 (Cheng et al., 2013)
   2540..3002    +  misc_feature   IRES: internal ribosome entry site (IRES) of the encephalomyocarditis virus (EMCV)
   3018..3812    +  CDS            NeoR/KanR: aminoglycoside phosphotransferase from Tn5; aph(3')-II (or nptII); confers resistance to neomycin, kanamycin, and G418 (Geneticin®)
   3814..3841    +  misc_feature   WPRE (fragment): woodchuck hepatitis virus posttranscriptional regulatory element
   3854..3975    +  polyA_signal   SV40 poly(A) signal: SV40 polyadenylation signal
   3993..4085    +  ncRNA          G-CSF SLDE: Accession: RF00183 - G-CSF factor stem-loop destabilising element (SLDE)
   4782..5249    +  CDS            B (fragment): PORTL_LAMBD - Experimental evidence at protein level: Swiss-Prot protein existence level 1. Forms the portal vertex of the capsid (PubMed:6228056, PubMed:6232391). This portal plays critical roles in head assembly, genome packaging, neck/tail attachment, and genome ejection (Probable). The portal protein multimerizes as a single ring-shaped homododecamer arranged around a central channel (PubMed:6232391). Binds to the terminase subunits to form the packaging machine (PubMed:7799432). From Escherichia phage lambda (Bacteriophage lambda).
   5287..5303    -  protein_bind   lac operator: The lac repressor binds to the lac operator to inhibit transcription in E. coli. This inhibition can be relieved by adding lactose or isopropyl-β-D-thiogalactopyranoside (IPTG). lac repressor encoded by lacI
   5311..5341    -  promoter       lac promoter: promoter for the E. coli lac operon
   5356..5377    -  protein_bind   CAP binding site: CAP binding activates transcription in the presence of cAMP. E. coli catabolite activator protein
   5390..5482    -  CDS            lacI (fragment): lac repressor; lacI; The lac repressor binds to the lac operator to inhibit transcription in E. coli. This inhibition can be relieved by adding lactose or isopropyl-β-D-thiogalactopyranoside (IPTG).
   5665..6253    -  rep_origin     ori: high-copy-number ColE1/pMB1/pBR322/pUC origin of replication
   6424..7284    -  CDS            AmpR: β-lactamase; bla; confers resistance to ampicillin, carbenicillin, and related antibiotics
   7285..7389    -  promoter       AmpR promoter: bla
   7442..7870    -  rep_origin     f1 ori (sequence partly withheld): f1 bacteriophage origin of replication; arrow indicates direction of (+) strand synthesis
   7875..8030    -  CDS            lacZα (fragment): LacZα fragment of β-galactosidase; lacZ fragment
   8032..8151    +  CDS            B (fragment): PORTL_LAMBD - Experimental evidence at protein level: Swiss-Prot protein existence level 1. Forms the portal vertex of the capsid (PubMed:6228056, PubMed:6232391). This portal plays critical roles in head assembly, genome packaging, neck/tail attachment, and genome ejection (Probable). The portal protein multimerizes as a single ring-shaped homododecamer arranged around a central channel (PubMed:6232391). Binds to the terminase subunits to form the packaging machine (PubMed:7799432). From Escherichia phage lambda (Bacteriophage lambda).
