[The description below was written by a language model from this plasmid's Addgene catalogue record and pLannotate feature annotations shown in this document.]
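Description:
PB_rtTA_BsmB-XRN2_sgRNA_1 is an 8.7 kb piggyBac cargo plasmid of the CRISPR type, built on the PB_rtTA_BsmBI backbone by inserting a guide targeting mouse Xrn2. It is propagated in E. coli as a high-copy plasmid through a ColE1/pUC-type origin with ampicillin selection (AmpR under its own bla promoter). The bacterial portion also carries an f1 origin and remnants of lac/lacZα cloning-vector sequence. The annotation software did not call the piggyBac terminal repeats, so their positions are not documented in the feature table. The short hits labelled as lambda portal protein fragments and the G-CSF destabilising element are probably incidental matches rather than functional parts.

The payload has two units. A human U6 RNA polymerase III promoter drives the Xrn2 spacer, which sits in the gap between the promoter and the S. pyogenes Cas9 gRNA scaffold. Downstream, the human ubiquitin C promoter expresses a bicistronic transcript encoding the reverse tetracycline transactivator rtTA3, then an EMCV IRES and NeoR, terminated by an SV40 polyadenylation signal, with only a small WPRE fragment detected. This allows G418 selection of mammalian cells that have stably integrated the cargo, presumably after co-delivery of piggyBac transposase.

No Cas9 or Tet-responsive promoter is annotated on this plasmid. The guide appears to be constitutively expressed, so the doxycycline-inducible knockdown named in the purpose field presumably depends on a separate Tet-responsive Cas effector that rtTA3 activates when doxycycline is present. The record does not identify that partner construct. The depositor notes that XRN2 knockdown was validated by Western blot in trophoblast stem cells.
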