Addgene plasmid #242895: PB_rtTA_BsmB-XRN2_sgRNA_1
Purpose: PiggyBac cargo vector with XRN2 sgRNA 1 for dox-inducible knockdown
Depositing lab: Mauro Calabrese. Depositing organization: University of North Carolina at Chapel Hill. Publication: Correlated protein-RNA associations reveal a requirement for HNRNPU in long-range Polycomb recruitment by the lncRNAs Airn, Kcnq1ot1, and Xist. Murvin MM, Li S, Boyson SP, Zhang Z, Cherney RE, Calabrese JM. bioRxiv 2025.07.16.665154 10.1101/2025.07.16.665154.
Backbone
  Vector backbone: PB_rtTA_BsmBI
  Backbone manufacturer: Mauro Calabrese (Addgene plasmid # 126028)
  Vector type: CRISPR
Growth in bacteria
  Bacterial resistance: Ampicillin, 100 μg/mL
  Growth temperature: 37°C
  Growth strain: DH5alpha
  Copy number: High Copy
Gene/Insert
  Gene/Insert name: XRN2
  gRNA/shRNA sequence: TGAATCAGCAGCGTTCAAGG
  Species: M. musculus (mouse)
  Entrez Gene: Xrn2
  Promoter: U6
  Cloning method: Restriction Enzyme; 5′ cloning site Unknown (unknown if destroyed); 3′ cloning site Unknown (unknown if destroyed)
Terms and licenses: Academic/Nonprofit Terms; Industry Terms: Not Available to Industry
Depositor comments: Knockdown validated by Western blot in Trophpblast stem cells. Please visit https://doi.org/10.1101/2025.07.16.665154 for bioRxiv preprint.
How to cite: PB_rtTA_BsmB-XRN2_sgRNA_1 was a gift from Mauro Calabrese (Addgene plasmid # 242895 ; http://n2t.net/addgene:242895 ; RRID:Addgene_242895)
